Addgene plasmid #168533: pDONR223 SARS-CoV-1 ORF3a_nostop
Purpose: Gateway-compatible Entry vector
Depositing lab: Fritz Roth. Depositing organization: Sinai Health System. Publication: A resource of human coronavirus protein-coding sequences in a flexible, multipurpose Gateway Entry clone collection. Weller B, Lin CW, Pogoutse O, Sauer M, Marin-de la Rosa N, Strobel A, Young V, Knapp JJ, Rayhan A, Falter C, Kim DK, Roth FP, Falter-Braun P. G3 (Bethesda). 2023 Jul 5;13(7):jkad105. doi: 10.1093/g3journal/jkad105. PubMed 37267226.
Backbone
  Vector backbone: pDONR223
  Backbone manufacturer: Rual et al, Genome Res. 14:2128-2135, 2004.
  Backbone size w/o insert (bp): 5005
  Vector type: Other
Growth in bacteria
  Bacterial resistance: Spectinomycin, 50 μg/mL
  Growth temperature: 37°C
  Growth strain: DH5alpha
  Copy number: Unknown
Gene/Insert
  Gene/Insert name: ORF3a
  Species: Other
  Insert size (bp): 822
  Entrez Gene: ORF3a (a.k.a. sars3a)
  Cloning method: Gateway Cloning
  Sequencing primers: 5′ m13-For; 3′ m13-Rev
Resource information
  A portion of this plasmid was derived from a plasmid made by: Falter-Braun Lab
Terms and licenses: Academic/Nonprofit Terms; Industry Terms
How to cite: pDONR223 SARS-CoV-1 ORF3a_nostop was a gift from Fritz Roth (Addgene plasmid # 168533 ; http://n2t.net/addgene:168533 ; RRID:Addgene_168533)
