[The description below was written by a language model from this plasmid's Addgene catalogue record and pLannotate feature annotations shown in this document.]
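Description:
pDONR223 SARS-CoV-1 ORF3a_nostop is a Gateway Entry clone built on the pDONR223 donor backbone, carrying the ORF3a coding sequence of SARS-CoV-1 without a stop codon. It is a purely bacterial cloning plasmid. It replicates in E. coli from a high-copy ColE1/pUC-type origin and is selected with spectinomycin through the aadA aminoglycoside adenylyltransferase gene (SmR). This gene lies downstream of a fragment of the class 1 integron Pc promoter and a remnant of a gentamicin resistance gene. The sequenced plasmid is 3,612 nt. This is smaller than the listed size of the empty backbone, as expected when the BP reaction replaces the donor vector's counter-selection cassette with the insert.

The 822 bp insert matches the SARS-CoV ORF3a protein, annotated as a viroporin that forms potassium-sensitive ion channels and is linked to apoptosis induction and downregulation of the type I interferon receptor. It is flanked by two attL recombination sites. The automated annotation labels the upstream site attL3 and the downstream one attL2, and these sites allow LR Clonase-mediated transfer of the ORF into Gateway Destination vectors. Because the native stop codon is omitted, the ORF can be read through into C-terminal tags or fusion partners supplied by the Destination vector. No promoter is positioned to drive ORF3a expression in this plasmid. A T7 promoter lies just outside the downstream att site, pointing back toward the insert, and rrnB T1 and T2 terminators insulate the cassette. Small lacI and lacZα fragments are backbone remnants. The clone belongs to a collection of human coronavirus protein-coding sequences intended as a flexible source for building expression constructs.
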