Features (pLannotate 1.2.2; 12 found; start..end, strand, type, name):
     34..129     +  protein_bind   attL3: mutant version of attL; recombination site for the Gateway® LR reaction LR Clonase™
    132..953     +  CDS            AP3A_SARS: Experimental evidence at protein level: Swiss-Prot protein existence level 1. Forms homotetrameric potassium sensitive ion channels (viroporin) and may modulate virus release. Up-regulates expression of fibrinogen subunits FGA, FGB and FGG in host lung epithelial cells. Induces apoptosis in cell culture. Downregulates the type 1 interferon receptor by inducing serine phosphorylation within the IFN alpha- receptor subunit 1 (IFNAR1) degradation motif and increasing IFNAR1 ubiquitination. From Severe acute respiratory syndrome coronavirus (SARS-CoV).
    955..1054    -  protein_bind   attL2: mutant version of attL; recombination site for the Gateway® LR reaction LR Clonase™
   1072..1090    -  promoter       T7 promoter: promoter for bacteriophage T7 RNA polymerase
   1280..1303    +  promoter       Pc promoter (fragment): intI1 (promoter lies within the coding sequence); class 1 integron promoter
   1479..1535    +  CDS            GmR (fragment): gentamycin acetyltransferase; aacC1; confers resistance to gentamycin
   1542..2333    +  CDS            SmR: aminoglycoside adenylyltransferase (Murphy, 1985); aadA; confers resistance to spectinomycin and streptomycin
   2426..3014    +  rep_origin     ori: high-copy-number ColE1/pMB1/pBR322/pUC origin of replication
   3197..3289    +  CDS            lacI (fragment): lac repressor; lacI; The lac repressor binds to the lac operator to inhibit transcription in E. coli. This inhibition can be relieved by adding lactose or isopropyl-β-D-thiogalactopyranoside (IPTG).
   3344..3371    -  terminator     rrnB T2 terminator: transcription terminator T2 from the E. coli rrnB gene
   3503..3546    +  terminator     rrnB T1 terminator: Escherichia coli rrnB; transcription terminator T1 from the E. coli rrnB gene
   3593..17      -  CDS            lacZα (fragment) (across the origin): LacZα fragment of β-galactosidase; lacZ fragment
>Addgene plasmid #168533 | pDONR223 SARS-CoV-1 ORF3a_nostop | addgene full sequence | sequence record 333370 | Addgene NGS Result
GTAAAACGACGGCCAGTCTTAAGCTCGGGCCCCAAATAATGATTTTATTTTGACTGATAGTGACCTGTTC
GTTGCAACAAATTGATGAGCAATGCTTTTTTATAATGCCAACTTTGTACAAAAAAGTTGGCATGGATTTG
TTTATGAGATTTTTTACTCTTAGATCAATTACTGCACAGCCAGTAAAAATTGACAATGCTTCTCCTGCAA
GTACTGTTCATGCTACAGCAACGATACCGCTACAAGCCTCACTCCCTTTCGGATGGCTTGTTATTGGCGT
TGCATTTCTTGCTGTTTTTCAGAGCGCTACCAAAATAATTGCGCTCAATAAAAGATGGCAGCTAGCCCTT
TATAAGGGCTTCCAGTTCATTTGCAATTTACTGCTGCTATTTGTTACCATCTATTCACATCTTTTGCTTG
TCGCTGCAGGTATGGAGGCGCAATTTTTGTACCTCTATGCCTTGATATATTTTCTACAATGCATCAACGC
ATGTAGAATTATTATGAGATGTTGGCTTTGTTGGAAGTGCAAATCCAAGAACCCATTACTTTATGATGCC
AACTACTTTGTTTGCTGGCACACACATAACTATGACTACTGTATACCATATAACAGTGTCACAGATACAA
TTGTCGTTACTGAAGGTGACGGCATTTCAACACCAAAACTCAAAGAAGACTACCAAATTGGTGGTTATTC
TGAGGATAGGCACTCAGGTGTTAAAGACTATGTCGTTGTACATGGCTATTTCACCGAAGTTTACTACCAG
CTTGAGTCTACACAAATTACTACAGACACTGGTATTGAAAATGCTACATTCTTCATCTTTAACAAGCTTG
TTAAAGACCCACCGAATGTGCAAATACACACAATCGACGGCTCTTCAGGAGTTGCTAATCCAGCAATGGA
CCCAATTTATGATGAGCCGACGACGACTACTAGCGTGCCTTTGTACCCAACTTTCTTGTACAAAGTTGGC
ATTATAAGAAAGCATTGCTTATCAATTTGTTGCAACGAACAGGTCACTATCAGTCAAAATAAAATCATTA
TTTGCCATCCAGCTGATATCCCCTATAGTGAGTCGTATTACATGGTCATAGCTGTTTCCTGGCAGCTCTG
GCCCGTGTCTCAAAATCTCTGATGTTACATTGCACAAGATAAAAATATATCATCATGCCTCCTCTAGACC
AGCCAGGACAGAAATGCCTCGACTTCGCTGCTACCCAAGGTTGCCGGGTGACGCACACCGTGGAAACGGA
TGAAGGCACGAACCCAGTGGACATAAGCCTGTTCGGTTCGTAAGCTGTAATGCAAGTAGCGTATGCGCTC
ACGCAACTGGTCCAGAACCTTGACCGAACGCAGCGGTGGTAACGGCGCAGTGGCGGTTTTCATGGCTTGT
TATGACTGTTTTTTTGGGGTACAGTCTATGCCTCGGGCATCCAAGCAGCAAGCGCGTTACGCCGTGGGTC
GATGTTTGATGTTATGGAGCAGCAACGATGTTACGCAGCAGGGCAGTCGCCCTAAAACAAAGTTAAACAT
TATGAGGGAAGCGGTGATCGCCGAAGTATCGACTCAACTATCAGAGGTAGTTGGCGTCATCGAGCGCCAT
CTCGAACCGACGTTGCTGGCCGTACATTTGTACGGCTCCGCAGTGGATGGCGGCCTGAAGCCACACAGTG
ATATTGATTTGCTGGTTACGGTGACCGTAAGGCTTGATGAAACAACGCGGCGAGCTTTGATCAACGACCT
TTTGGAAACTTCGGCTTCCCCTGGAGAGAGCGAGATTCTCCGCGCTGTAGAAGTCACCATTGTTGTGCAC
GACGACATCATTCCGTGGCGTTATCCAGCTAAGCGCGAACTGCAATTTGGAGAATGGCAGCGCAATGACA
TTCTTGCAGGTATCTTCGAGCCAGCCACGATCGACATTGATCTGGCTATCTTGCTGACAAAAGCAAGAGA
ACATAGCGTTGCCTTGGTAGGTCCAGCGGCGGAGGAACTCTTTGATCCGGTTCCTGAACAGGATCTATTT
GAGGCGCTAAATGAAACCTTAACGCTATGGAACTCGCCGCCCGACTGGGCTGGCGATGAGCGAAATGTAG
TGCTTACGTTGTCCCGCATTTGGTACAGCGCAGTAACCGGCAAAATCGCGCCGAAGGATGTCGCTGCCGA
CTGGGCAATGGAGCGCCTGCCGGCCCAGTATCAGCCCGTCATACTTGAAGCTAGACAGGCTTATCTTGGA
CAAGAAGAAGATCGCTTGGCCTCGCGCGCAGATCAGTTGGAAGAATTTGTCCACTACGTGAAAGGCGAGA
TCACCAAGGTAGTCGGCAAATAACCCTCGAGCCACCCATGACCAAAATCCCTTAACGTGAGTTACGCGTC
GTTCCACTGAGCGTCAGACCCCGTAGAAAAGATCAAAGGATCTTCTTGAGATCCTTTTTTTCTGCGCGTA
ATCTGCTGCTTGCAAACAAAAAAACCACCGCTACCAGCGGTGGTTTGTTTGCCGGATCAAGAGCTACCAA
CTCTTTTTCCGAAGGTAACTGGCTTCAGCAGAGCGCAGATACCAAATACTGTTCTTCTAGTGTAGCCGTA
GTTAGGCCACCACTTCAAGAACTCTGTAGCACCGCCTACATACCTCGCTCTGCTAATCCTGTTACCAGTG
GCTGCTGCCAGTGGCGATAAGTCGTGTCTTACCGGGTTGGACTCAAGACGATAGTTACCGGATAAGGCGC
AGCGGTCGGGCTGAACGGGGGGTTCGTGCACACAGCCCAGCTTGGAGCGAACGACCTACACCGAACTGAG
ATACCTACAGCGTGAGCTATGAGAAAGCGCCACGCTTCCCGAAGGGAGAAAGGCGGACAGGTATCCGGTA
AGCGGCAGGGTCGGAACAGGAGAGCGCACGAGGGAGCTTCCAGGGGGAAACGCCTGGTATCTTTATAGTC
CTGTCGGGTTTCGCCACCTCTGACTTGAGCGTCGATTTTTGTGATGCTCGTCAGGGGGGCGGAGCCTATG
GAAAAACGCCAGCAACGCGGCCTTTTTACGGTTCCTGGCCTTTTGCTGGCCTTTTGCTCACATGTTCTTT
CCTGCGTTATCCCCTGATTCTGTGGATAACCGTATTACCGCCTTTGAGTGAGCTGATACCGCTCGCCGCA
GCCGAACGACCGAGCGCAGCGAGTCAGTGAGCGAGGAAGCGGAAGAGCGCCCAATACGCAAACCGCCTCT
CCCCGCGCGTTGGCCGATTCATTAATGCAGCTGGCACGACAGGTTTCCCGACTGGAAAGCGGGCAGTGAG
CGCAACGCAATTAATACGCGTACCGCTAGCCAGGAAGAGTTTGTAGAAACGCAAAAAGGCCATCCGTCAG
GATGGCCTTCTGCTTAGTTTGATGCCTGGCAGTTTATGGCGGGCGTCCTGCCCGCCACCCTCCGGGCCGT
TGCTTCACAACGTTCAAATCCGCTCCCGGCGGATTTGTCCTACTCAGGAGAGCGTTCACCGACAAACAAC
AGATAAAACGAAAGGCCCAGTCTTCCGACTGAGCCTTTCGTTTTATTTGATGCCTGGCAGTTCCCTACTC
TCGCGTTAACGCTAGCATGGATGTTTTCCCAGTCACGACGTT
